Addgene plasmid #110164: pX458_Ruby
Purpose: Cas9 from S. pyogenes with Ruby2, and cloning backbone for sgRNA
Depositing lab: Philip Hublitz. Publication: Infection with a Brazilian isolate of Zika virus generates RIG-I stimulatory RNA and the viral NS5 protein blocks type I IFN induction and signaling. Hertzog J, Dias Junior AG, Rigby RE, Donald CL, Mayer A, Sezgin E, Song C, Jin B, Hublitz P, Eggeling C, Kohl A, Rehwinkel J. Eur J Immunol. 2018 Mar 23. doi: 10.1002/eji.201847483. PubMed 29572905.
Backbone
  Vector backbone: PX458
  Backbone manufacturer: Feng Zhang Addgene #48138
  Total vector size (bp): 9277
  Vector type: Mammalian Expression, CRISPR
Growth in bacteria
  Bacterial resistance: Ampicillin, 100 μg/mL
  Growth temperature: 37°C
  Growth strain: NEB Stable
  Copy number: Unknown
Gene/Insert
  Gene/Insert name: hSpCas9 (alt names: SpCas9-2A-Ruby2; Cas9)
  Insert size (bp): 5400
  Tag / fusion protein: 3xFLAG (N terminal on backbone); Ruby2 (C terminal on insert)
  Cloning method: Restriction Enzyme; 5′ cloning site Unknown (unknown if destroyed); 3′ cloning site Unknown (unknown if destroyed)
  Sequencing primers: 5′ CCAAAGAGGTGCTGGACG
Terms and licenses: Academic/Nonprofit Terms; Industry Terms: Not Available to Industry
How to cite: pX458_Ruby was a gift from Philip Hublitz (Addgene plasmid # 110164 ; http://n2t.net/addgene:110164 ; RRID:Addgene_110164)
