[The description below was written by a language model from this plasmid's Addgene catalogue record and pLannotate feature annotations shown in this document.]
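Description:
pX458_Ruby is a roughly 9.3 kb mammalian expression CRISPR plasmid derived from the PX458 backbone, in which the fluorescent reporter linked to Cas9 is the red protein mRuby2. It is an all-in-one vector that delivers both the Streptococcus pyogenes Cas9 nuclease and a single guide RNA from one plasmid. In bacteria it is maintained through a high-copy ColE1/pUC-type origin and selected with ampicillin via the β-lactamase gene. A filamentous phage origin (annotated as f1 in one sequence record and M13 in the other) is also present, along with small pBR322-derived bom and rop fragments.

The guide cassette consists of a human U6 RNA polymerase III promoter followed by the S. pyogenes gRNA scaffold, with a short gap between them that serves as the position for inserting a target-specific spacer; the record does not state the cloning enzyme. Downstream, a hybrid promoter made up of the CMV enhancer, chicken β-actin promoter and a hybrid intron drives human codon-optimised SpCas9. The catalogue lists an N-terminal 3xFLAG tag, which the feature tables do not annotate, and a nucleoplasmin nuclear localisation signal follows the Cas9 coding region. The alternative insert name SpCas9-2A-Ruby2 indicates that mRuby2 is joined through a 2A self-cleaving peptide, so the reporter would be produced as a separate protein from the same transcript, which ends at a bGH polyadenylation signal. A single AAV2 ITR lies after the cassette, apparently a backbone remnant, since one ITR alone would not support AAV packaging.

Red fluorescence marks transfected cells expressing Cas9, allowing them to be identified or sorted during genome-editing experiments. The two sequence records differ by one nucleotide and are otherwise concordant.
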