Features (pLannotate 1.2.2; 19 found; start..end, strand, type, name):
      1..241     +  promoter       U6 promoter: RNA polymerase III promoter for human U6 snRNA
    268..343     +  misc_RNA       gRNA scaffold: guide RNA scaffold for the Streptococcus pyogenes CRISPR/Cas9 system
    350..393     +  misc_RNA       gRNA scaffold (fragment): guide RNA scaffold for the Streptococcus pyogenes CRISPR/Cas9 system
    440..725     +  enhancer       CMV enhancer: human cytomegalovirus immediate early enhancer; contains an 18-bp deletion relative to the standard CMV enhancer
    727..1004    +  promoter       chicken β-actin promoter: No description available
   1005..1233    +  intron         hybrid intron: hybrid between chicken β-actin (CBA) and minute virus of mice (MMV) introns (Gray et al., 2011)
   1371..2972    +  CDS            Cas9(N): N-terminal portion of Streptococcus pyogenes Cas9 (Zetsche et al., 2015)
   2973..5471    +  CDS            Cas9(C): C-terminal portion of Streptococcus pyogenes Cas9 (Zetsche et al., 2015)
   5472..5519    +  CDS            nucleoplasmin NLS: bipartite nuclear localization signal from nucleoplasmin
   5583..6290    +  CDS            mRuby2: mRuby2 is a basic (constitutively fluorescent) red fluorescent protein published in 2012, derived from Entacmaea quadricolor. It has moderate acid sensitivity.
   6324..6435    +  polyA_signal   bGH poly(A) signal: bovine growth hormone polyadenylation signal
   6540..6680    +  repeat_region  AAV2 ITR: inverted terminal repeat of adeno-associated virus serotype 2 inverted
   6685..6736    -  misc_feature   bom (fragment): basis of mobility region from pBR322
   6755..7135    +  rep_origin     M13 ori (sequence partly withheld): M13 bacteriophage origin of replication; arrow indicates direction of (+) strand synthesis
   7211..7260    -  misc_feature   bom (fragment): basis of mobility region from pBR322
   7362..7397    -  CDS            rop (fragment): Rop protein, which maintains plasmids at low copy number; rop
   7492..7596    +  promoter       AmpR promoter: bla
   7597..8457    +  CDS            AmpR: β-lactamase; bla; confers resistance to ampicillin, carbenicillin, and related antibiotics
   8628..9216    +  rep_origin     ori: high-copy-number ColE1/pMB1/pBR322/pUC origin of replication
>Addgene plasmid #110164 | pX458_Ruby | depositor full sequence | sequence record 207261 | pX458_Ruby sequence 9277 bps
GAGGGCCTATTTCCCATGATTCCTTCATATTTGCATATACGATACAAGGCTGTTAGAGAGATAATTGGAA
TTAATTTGACTGTAAACACAAAGATATTAGTACAAAATACGTGACGTAGAAAGTAATAATTTCTTGGGTA
GTTTGCAGTTTTAAAATTATGTTTTAAAATGGACTATCATATGCTTACCGTAACTTGAAAGTATTTCGAT
TTCTTGGCTTTATATATCTTGTGGAAAGGACGAAACACCGGGTCTTCGAGAAGACCTGTTTTAGAGCTAG
AAATAGCAAGTTAAAATAAGGCTAGTCCGTTATCAACTTGAAAAAGTGGCACCGAGTCGGTGCTTTTTTG
TTTTAGAGCTAGAAATAGCAAGTTAAAATAAGGCTAGTCCGTTTTTAGCGCGTGCGCCAATTCTGCAGAC
AAATGGCTCTAGAGGTACCCGTTACATAACTTACGGTAAATGGCCCGCCTGGCTGACCGCCCAACGACCC
CCGCCCATTGACGTCAATAGTAACGCCAATAGGGACTTTCCATTGACGTCAATGGGTGGAGTATTTACGG
TAAACTGCCCACTTGGCAGTACATCAAGTGTATCATATGCCAAGTACGCCCCCTATTGACGTCAATGACG
GTAAATGGCCCGCCTGGCATTGTGCCCAGTACATGACCTTATGGGACTTTCCTACTTGGCAGTACATCTA
CGTATTAGTCATCGCTATTACCATGGTCGAGGTGAGCCCCACGTTCTGCTTCACTCTCCCCATCTCCCCC
CCCTCCCCACCCCCAATTTTGTATTTATTTATTTTTTAATTATTTTGTGCAGCGATGGGGGCGGGGGGGG
GGGGGGGGCGCGCGCCAGGCGGGGCGGGGCGGGGCGAGGGGCGGGGCGGGGCGAGGCGGAGAGGTGCGGC
GGCAGCCAATCAGAGCGGCGCGCTCCGAAAGTTTCCTTTTATGGCGAGGCGGCGGCGGCGGCGGCCCTAT
AAAAAGCGAAGCGCGCGGCGGGCGGGAGTCGCTGCGACGCTGCCTTCGCCCCGTGCCCCGCTCCGCCGCC
GCCTCGCGCCGCCCGCCCCGGCTCTGACTGACCGCGTTACTCCCACAGGTGAGCGGGCGGGACGGCCCTT
CTCCTCCGGGCTGTAATTAGCTGAGCAAGAGGTAAGGGTTTAAGGGATGGTTGGTTGGTGGGGTATTAAT
GTTTAATTACCTGGAGCACCTGCCTGAAATCACTTTTTTTCAGGTTGGACCGGTGCCACCATGGACTATA
AGGACCACGACGGAGACTACAAGGATCATGATATTGATTACAAAGACGATGACGATAAGATGGCCCCAAA
GAAGAAGCGGAAGGTCGGTATCCACGGAGTCCCAGCAGCCGACAAGAAGTACAGCATCGGCCTGGACATC
GGCACCAACTCTGTGGGCTGGGCCGTGATCACCGACGAGTACAAGGTGCCCAGCAAGAAATTCAAGGTGC
TGGGCAACACCGACCGGCACAGCATCAAGAAGAACCTGATCGGAGCCCTGCTGTTCGACAGCGGCGAAAC
AGCCGAGGCCACCCGGCTGAAGAGAACCGCCAGAAGAAGATACACCAGACGGAAGAACCGGATCTGCTAT
CTGCAAGAGATCTTCAGCAACGAGATGGCCAAGGTGGACGACAGCTTCTTCCACAGACTGGAAGAGTCCT
TCCTGGTGGAAGAGGATAAGAAGCACGAGCGGCACCCCATCTTCGGCAACATCGTGGACGAGGTGGCCTA
CCACGAGAAGTACCCCACCATCTACCACCTGAGAAAGAAACTGGTGGACAGCACCGACAAGGCCGACCTG
CGGCTGATCTATCTGGCCCTGGCCCACATGATCAAGTTCCGGGGCCACTTCCTGATCGAGGGCGACCTGA
ACCCCGACAACAGCGACGTGGACAAGCTGTTCATCCAGCTGGTGCAGACCTACAACCAGCTGTTCGAGGA
AAACCCCATCAACGCCAGCGGCGTGGACGCCAAGGCCATCCTGTCTGCCAGACTGAGCAAGAGCAGACGG
CTGGAAAATCTGATCGCCCAGCTGCCCGGCGAGAAGAAGAATGGCCTGTTCGGAAACCTGATTGCCCTGA
GCCTGGGCCTGACCCCCAACTTCAAGAGCAACTTCGACCTGGCCGAGGATGCCAAACTGCAGCTGAGCAA
GGACACCTACGACGACGACCTGGACAACCTGCTGGCCCAGATCGGCGACCAGTACGCCGACCTGTTTCTG
GCCGCCAAGAACCTGTCCGACGCCATCCTGCTGAGCGACATCCTGAGAGTGAACACCGAGATCACCAAGG
CCCCCCTGAGCGCCTCTATGATCAAGAGATACGACGAGCACCACCAGGACCTGACCCTGCTGAAAGCTCT
CGTGCGGCAGCAGCTGCCTGAGAAGTACAAAGAGATTTTCTTCGACCAGAGCAAGAACGGCTACGCCGGC
TACATTGACGGCGGAGCCAGCCAGGAAGAGTTCTACAAGTTCATCAAGCCCATCCTGGAAAAGATGGACG
GCACCGAGGAACTGCTCGTGAAGCTGAACAGAGAGGACCTGCTGCGGAAGCAGCGGACCTTCGACAACGG
CAGCATCCCCCACCAGATCCACCTGGGAGAGCTGCACGCCATTCTGCGGCGGCAGGAAGATTTTTACCCA
TTCCTGAAGGACAACCGGGAAAAGATCGAGAAGATCCTGACCTTCCGCATCCCCTACTACGTGGGCCCTC
TGGCCAGGGGAAACAGCAGATTCGCCTGGATGACCAGAAAGAGCGAGGAAACCATCACCCCCTGGAACTT
CGAGGAAGTGGTGGACAAGGGCGCTTCCGCCCAGAGCTTCATCGAGCGGATGACCAACTTCGATAAGAAC
CTGCCCAACGAGAAGGTGCTGCCCAAGCACAGCCTGCTGTACGAGTACTTCACCGTGTATAACGAGCTGA
CCAAAGTGAAATACGTGACCGAGGGAATGAGAAAGCCCGCCTTCCTGAGCGGCGAGCAGAAAAAGGCCAT
CGTGGACCTGCTGTTCAAGACCAACCGGAAAGTGACCGTGAAGCAGCTGAAAGAGGACTACTTCAAGAAA
ATCGAGTGCTTCGACTCCGTGGAAATCTCCGGCGTGGAAGATCGGTTCAACGCCTCCCTGGGCACATACC
ACGATCTGCTGAAAATTATCAAGGACAAGGACTTCCTGGACAATGAGGAAAACGAGGACATTCTGGAAGA
TATCGTGCTGACCCTGACACTGTTTGAGGACAGAGAGATGATCGAGGAACGGCTGAAAACCTATGCCCAC
CTGTTCGACGACAAAGTGATGAAGCAGCTGAAGCGGCGGAGATACACCGGCTGGGGCAGGCTGAGCCGGA
AGCTGATCAACGGCATCCGGGACAAGCAGTCCGGCAAGACAATCCTGGATTTCCTGAAGTCCGACGGCTT
CGCCAACAGAAACTTCATGCAGCTGATCCACGACGACAGCCTGACCTTTAAAGAGGACATCCAGAAAGCC
CAGGTGTCCGGCCAGGGCGATAGCCTGCACGAGCACATTGCCAATCTGGCCGGCAGCCCCGCCATTAAGA
AGGGCATCCTGCAGACAGTGAAGGTGGTGGACGAGCTCGTGAAAGTGATGGGCCGGCACAAGCCCGAGAA
CATCGTGATCGAAATGGCCAGAGAGAACCAGACCACCCAGAAGGGACAGAAGAACAGCCGCGAGAGAATG
AAGCGGATCGAAGAGGGCATCAAAGAGCTGGGCAGCCAGATCCTGAAAGAACACCCCGTGGAAAACACCC
AGCTGCAGAACGAGAAGCTGTACCTGTACTACCTGCAGAATGGGCGGGATATGTACGTGGACCAGGAACT
GGACATCAACCGGCTGTCCGACTACGATGTGGACCATATCGTGCCTCAGAGCTTTCTGAAGGACGACTCC
ATCGACAACAAGGTGCTGACCAGAAGCGACAAGAACCGGGGCAAGAGCGACAACGTGCCCTCCGAAGAGG
TCGTGAAGAAGATGAAGAACTACTGGCGGCAGCTGCTGAACGCCAAGCTGATTACCCAGAGAAAGTTCGA
CAATCTGACCAAGGCCGAGAGAGGCGGCCTGAGCGAACTGGATAAGGCCGGCTTCATCAAGAGACAGCTG
GTGGAAACCCGGCAGATCACAAAGCACGTGGCACAGATCCTGGACTCCCGGATGAACACTAAGTACGACG
AGAATGACAAGCTGATCCGGGAAGTGAAAGTGATCACCCTGAAGTCCAAGCTGGTGTCCGATTTCCGGAA
GGATTTCCAGTTTTACAAAGTGCGCGAGATCAACAACTACCACCACGCCCACGACGCCTACCTGAACGCC
GTCGTGGGAACCGCCCTGATCAAAAAGTACCCTAAGCTGGAAAGCGAGTTCGTGTACGGCGACTACAAGG
TGTACGACGTGCGGAAGATGATCGCCAAGAGCGAGCAGGAAATCGGCAAGGCTACCGCCAAGTACTTCTT
CTACAGCAACATCATGAACTTTTTCAAGACCGAGATTACCCTGGCCAACGGCGAGATCCGGAAGCGGCCT
CTGATCGAGACAAACGGCGAAACCGGGGAGATCGTGTGGGATAAGGGCCGGGATTTTGCCACCGTGCGGA
AAGTGCTGAGCATGCCCCAAGTGAATATCGTGAAAAAGACCGAGGTGCAGACAGGCGGCTTCAGCAAAGA
GTCTATCCTGCCCAAGAGGAACAGCGATAAGCTGATCGCCAGAAAGAAGGACTGGGACCCTAAGAAGTAC
GGCGGCTTCGACAGCCCCACCGTGGCCTATTCTGTGCTGGTGGTGGCCAAAGTGGAAAAGGGCAAGTCCA
AGAAACTGAAGAGTGTGAAAGAGCTGCTGGGGATCACCATCATGGAAAGAAGCAGCTTCGAGAAGAATCC
CATCGACTTTCTGGAAGCCAAGGGCTACAAAGAAGTGAAAAAGGACCTGATCATCAAGCTGCCTAAGTAC
TCCCTGTTCGAGCTGGAAAACGGCCGGAAGAGAATGCTGGCCTCTGCCGGCGAACTGCAGAAGGGAAACG
AACTGGCCCTGCCCTCCAAATATGTGAACTTCCTGTACCTGGCCAGCCACTATGAGAAGCTGAAGGGCTC
CCCCGAGGATAATGAGCAGAAACAGCTGTTTGTGGAACAGCACAAGCACTACCTGGACGAGATCATCGAG
CAGATCAGCGAGTTCTCCAAGAGAGTGATCCTGGCCGACGCTAATCTGGACAAAGTGCTGTCCGCCTACA
ACAAGCACCGGGATAAGCCCATCAGAGAGCAGGCCGAGAATATCATCCACCTGTTTACCCTGACCAATCT
GGGAGCCCCTGCCGCCTTCAAGTACTTTGACACCACCATCGACCGGAAGAGGTACACCAGCACCAAAGAG
GTGCTGGACGCCACCCTGATCCACCAGAGCATCACCGGCCTGTACGAGACACGGATCGACCTGTCTCAGC
TGGGAGGCGACAAAAGGCCGGCGGCCACGAAAAAGGCCGGCCAGGCAAAAAAGAAAAAGGGCAGTGGAGA
GGGCAGAGGAAGTCTGCTAACATGCGGTGACGTCGAGGAGAATCCTGGCCCAGTGTCCAAGGGCGAGGAA
CTGATCAAAGAAAACATGCGGATGAAGGTCGTGATGGAAGGCAGCGTGAACGGCCACCAGTTCAAGTGTA
CAGGCGAGGGCGAGGGCAACCCCTACATGGGCACCCAGACCATGAGAATCAAAGTGATCGAGGGCGGACC
CCTGCCCTTCGCCTTCGATATCCTGGCCACCAGCTTTATGTACGGCAGCAGAACCTTCATCAAGTACCCC
AAGGGCATCCCCGATTTCTTCAAGCAGAGCTTCCCCGAGGGCTTCACCTGGGAGAGAGTGACCAGATACG
AGGACGGCGGCGTCGTGACCGTGATGCAGGACACCTCTCTGGAAGATGGCTGCCTGGTGTACCACGTGCA
AGTGCGGGGCGTGAACTTCCCCTCTAACGGCCCTGTGATGCAGAAAAAGACCAAGGGCTGGGAGCCCAAC
ACCGAGATGATGTACCCTGCCGACGGCGGCCTGAGAGGCTACACACACATGGCCCTGAAGGTGGACGGCG
GAGGCCACCTGAGCTGTAGCTTCGTGACCACCTACAGATCCAAGAAAACCGTGGGCAACATCAAGATGCC
CGGCATCCACGCCGTGGACCACAGACTGGAAAGGCTGGAAGAGTCCGACAACGAGATGTTCGTGGTGCAG
CGCGAGCACGCTGTGGCCAAGTTTGCTGGACTGGGCGGAGGCATGGACGAGCTGTACAAGTGAGAATTCC
TAGAGCTCGCTGATCAGCCTCGACTGTGCCTTCTAGTTGCCAGCCATCTGTTGTTTGCCCCTCCCCCGTG
CCTTCCTTGACCCTGGAAGGTGCCACTCCCACTGTCCTTTCCTAATAAAATGAGGAAATTGCATCGCATT
GTCTGAGTAGGTGTCATTCTATTCTGGGGGGTGGGGTGGGGCAGGACAGCAAGGGGGAGGATTGGGAAGA
GAATAGCAGGCATGCTGGGGAGCGGCCGCAGGAACCCCTAGTGATGGAGTTGGCCACTCCCTCTCTGCGC
GCTCGCTCGCTCACTGAGGCCGGGCGACCAAAGGTCGCCCGACGCCCGGGCTTTGCCCGGGCGGCCTCAG
TGAGCGAGCGAGCGCGCAGCTGCCTGCAGGGGCGCCTGATGCGGTATTTTCTCCTTACGCATCTGTGCGG
TATTTCACACCGCATA
[142 nt withheld, positions 6737-6878]
C
[141 nt withheld, positions 6880-7020]
CCTTTGACGTTGGAGTCCACGTTCTTT
[37 nt withheld, positions 7048-7084]
ACCCTATCTCGGGCTATTCTTTTGATTTATAAGGGATTTTGCCGATTTCGGCCTATTGGTTAAAAAATGA
GCTGATTTAACAAAAATTTAACGCGAATTTTAACAAAATATTAACGTTTACAATTTTATGGTGCACTCTC
AGTACAATCTGCTCTGATGCCGCATAGTTAAGCCAGCCCCGACACCCGCCAACACCCGCTGACGCGCCCT
GACGGGCTTGTCTGCTCCCGGCATCCGCTTACAGACAAGCTGTGACCGTCTCCGGGAGCTGCATGTGTCA
GAGGTTTTCACCGTCATCACCGAAACGCGCGAGACGAAAGGGCCTCGTGATACGCCTATTTTTATAGGTT
AATGTCATGATAATAATGGTTTCTTAGACGTCAGGTGGCACTTTTCGGGGAAATGTGCGCGGAACCCCTA
TTTGTTTATTTTTCTAAATACATTCAAATATGTATCCGCTCATGAGACAATAACCCTGATAAATGCTTCA
ATAATATTGAAAAAGGAAGAGTATGAGTATTCAACATTTCCGTGTCGCCCTTATTCCCTTTTTTGCGGCA
TTTTGCCTTCCTGTTTTTGCTCACCCAGAAACGCTGGTGAAAGTAAAAGATGCTGAAGATCAGTTGGGTG
CACGAGTGGGTTACATCGAACTGGATCTCAACAGCGGTAAGATCCTTGAGAGTTTTCGCCCCGAAGAACG
TTTTCCAATGATGAGCACTTTTAAAGTTCTGCTATGTGGCGCGGTATTATCCCGTATTGACGCCGGGCAA
GAGCAACTCGGTCGCCGCATACACTATTCTCAGAATGACTTGGTTGAGTACTCACCAGTCACAGAAAAGC
ATCTTACGGATGGCATGACAGTAAGAGAATTATGCAGTGCTGCCATAACCATGAGTGATAACACTGCGGC
CAACTTACTTCTGACAACGATCGGAGGACCGAAGGAGCTAACCGCTTTTTTGCACAACATGGGGGATCAT
GTAACTCGCCTTGATCGTTGGGAACCGGAGCTGAATGAAGCCATACCAAACGACGAGCGTGACACCACGA
TGCCTGTAGCAATGGCAACAACGTTGCGCAAACTATTAACTGGCGAACTACTTACTCTAGCTTCCCGGCA
ACAATTAATAGACTGGATGGAGGCGGATAAAGTTGCAGGACCACTTCTGCGCTCGGCCCTTCCGGCTGGC
TGGTTTATTGCTGATAAATCTGGAGCCGGTGAGCGTGGAAGCCGCGGTATCATTGCAGCACTGGGGCCAG
ATGGTAAGCCCTCCCGTATCGTAGTTATCTACACGACGGGGAGTCAGGCAACTATGGATGAACGAAATAG
ACAGATCGCTGAGATAGGTGCCTCACTGATTAAGCATTGGTAACTGTCAGACCAAGTTTACTCATATATA
CTTTAGATTGATTTAAAACTTCATTTTTAATTTAAAAGGATCTAGGTGAAGATCCTTTTTGATAATCTCA
TGACCAAAATCCCTTAACGTGAGTTTTCGTTCCACTGAGCGTCAGACCCCGTAGAAAAGATCAAAGGATC
TTCTTGAGATCCTTTTTTTCTGCGCGTAATCTGCTGCTTGCAAACAAAAAAACCACCGCTACCAGCGGTG
GTTTGTTTGCCGGATCAAGAGCTACCAACTCTTTTTCCGAAGGTAACTGGCTTCAGCAGAGCGCAGATAC
CAAATACTGTCCTTCTAGTGTAGCCGTAGTTAGGCCACCACTTCAAGAACTCTGTAGCACCGCCTACATA
CCTCGCTCTGCTAATCCTGTTACCAGTGGCTGCTGCCAGTGGCGATAAGTCGTGTCTTACCGGGTTGGAC
TCAAGACGATAGTTACCGGATAAGGCGCAGCGGTCGGGCTGAACGGGGGGTTCGTGCACACAGCCCAGCT
TGGAGCGAACGACCTACACCGAACTGAGATACCTACAGCGTGAGCTATGAGAAAGCGCCACGCTTCCCGA
AGGGAGAAAGGCGGACAGGTATCCGGTAAGCGGCAGGGTCGGAACAGGAGAGCGCACGAGGGAGCTTCCA
GGGGGAAACGCCTGGTATCTTTATAGTCCTGTCGGGTTTCGCCACCTCTGACTTGAGCGTCGATTTTTGT
GATGCTCGTCAGGGGGGCGGAGCCTATGGAAAAACGCCAGCAACGCGGCCTTTTTACGGTTCCTGGCCTT
TTGCTGGCCTTTTGCTCACATGT
