Features (pLannotate 1.2.2; 19 found; start..end, strand, type, name):
      1..241     +  promoter       U6 promoter: RNA polymerase III promoter for human U6 snRNA
    268..343     +  misc_RNA       gRNA scaffold: guide RNA scaffold for the Streptococcus pyogenes CRISPR/Cas9 system
    350..393     +  misc_RNA       gRNA scaffold (fragment): guide RNA scaffold for the Streptococcus pyogenes CRISPR/Cas9 system
    440..725     +  enhancer       CMV enhancer: human cytomegalovirus immediate early enhancer; contains an 18-bp deletion relative to the standard CMV enhancer
    727..1004    +  promoter       chicken β-actin promoter: No description available
   1005..1232    +  intron         hybrid intron: hybrid between chicken β-actin (CBA) and minute virus of mice (MMV) introns (Gray et al., 2011)
   1370..2971    +  CDS            Cas9(N): N-terminal portion of Streptococcus pyogenes Cas9 (Zetsche et al., 2015)
   2972..5470    +  CDS            Cas9(C): C-terminal portion of Streptococcus pyogenes Cas9 (Zetsche et al., 2015)
   5471..5518    +  CDS            nucleoplasmin NLS: bipartite nuclear localization signal from nucleoplasmin
   5582..6289    +  CDS            mRuby2: mRuby2 is a basic (constitutively fluorescent) red fluorescent protein published in 2012, derived from Entacmaea quadricolor. It has moderate acid sensitivity.
   6323..6434    +  polyA_signal   bGH poly(A) signal: bovine growth hormone polyadenylation signal
   6539..6679    +  repeat_region  AAV2 ITR: inverted terminal repeat of adeno-associated virus serotype 2 inverted
   6684..6735    -  misc_feature   bom (fragment): basis of mobility region from pBR322
   6754..7209    +  rep_origin     f1 ori (sequence partly withheld): f1 bacteriophage origin of replication; arrow indicates direction of (+) strand synthesis
   7210..7259    -  misc_feature   bom (fragment): basis of mobility region from pBR322
   7361..7396    -  CDS            rop (fragment): Rop protein, which maintains plasmids at low copy number; rop
   7491..7595    +  promoter       AmpR promoter: bla
   7596..8456    +  CDS            AmpR: β-lactamase; bla; confers resistance to ampicillin, carbenicillin, and related antibiotics
   8627..9215    +  rep_origin     ori: high-copy-number ColE1/pMB1/pBR322/pUC origin of replication
>Addgene plasmid #110164 | pX458_Ruby | addgene full sequence | sequence record 252814 | Addgene Partial NGS Result
GAGGGCCTATTTCCCATGATTCCTTCATATTTGCATATACGATACAAGGCTGTTAGAGAGATAATTGGAA
TTAATTTGACTGTAAACACAAAGATATTAGTACAAAATACGTGACGTAGAAAGTAATAATTTCTTGGGTA
GTTTGCAGTTTTAAAATTATGTTTTAAAATGGACTATCATATGCTTACCGTAACTTGAAAGTATTTCGAT
TTCTTGGCTTTATATATCTTGTGGAAAGGACGAAACACCGGGTCTTCGAGAAGACCTGTTTTAGAGCTAG
AAATAGCAAGTTAAAATAAGGCTAGTCCGTTATCAACTTGAAAAAGTGGCACCGAGTCGGTGCTTTTTTG
TTTTAGAGCTAGAAATAGCAAGTTAAAATAAGGCTAGTCCGTTTTTAGCGCGTGCGCCAATTCTGCAGAC
AAATGGCTCTAGAGGTACCCGTTACATAACTTACGGTAAATGGCCCGCCTGGCTGACCGCCCAACGACCC
CCGCCCATTGACGTCAATAGTAACGCCAATAGGGACTTTCCATTGACGTCAATGGGTGGAGTATTTACGG
TAAACTGCCCACTTGGCAGTACATCAAGTGTATCATATGCCAAGTACGCCCCCTATTGACGTCAATGACG
GTAAATGGCCCGCCTGGCATTGTGCCCAGTACATGACCTTATGGGACTTTCCTACTTGGCAGTACATCTA
CGTATTAGTCATCGCTATTACCATGGTCGAGGTGAGCCCCACGTTCTGCTTCACTCTCCCCATCTCCCCC
CCCTCCCCACCCCCAATTTTGTATTTATTTATTTTTTAATTATTTTGTGCAGCGATGGGGGCGGGGGGGG
GGGGGGGGCGCGCGCCGGGGGGGGGGGGGGGGGGGGGGGGGGGGGGGGGGGGGGGGCGGAGAGGTGCGGC
GGCAGCCAATCAGAGCGGCGCGCTCCGAAAGTTTCCTTTTATGGCGAGGCGGCGGCGGCGGCGGCCCTAT
AAAAAGCGAAGCGCGCGGCGGGCGGGAGTCGCTGCGCGCTGCCTTCGCCCCGTGCCCCGCTCCGCCGCCG
CCTCGCGCCGCCCGCCCCGGCTCTGACTGACCGCGTTACTCCCACAGGTGAGCGGGCGGGACGGCCCTTC
TCCTCCGGGCTGTAATTAGCTGAGCAAGAGGTAAGGGTTTAAGGGATGGTTGGTTGGTGGGGTATTAATG
TTTAATTACCTGGAGCACCTGCCTGAAATCACTTTTTTTCAGGTTGGACCGGTGCCACCATGGACTATAA
GGACCACGACGGAGACTACAAGGATCATGATATTGATTACAAAGACGATGACGATAAGATGGCCCCAAAG
AAGAAGCGGAAGGTCGGTATCCACGGAGTCCCAGCAGCCGACAAGAAGTACAGCATCGGCCTGGACATCG
GCACCAACTCTGTGGGCTGGGCCGTGATCACCGACGAGTACAAGGTGCCCAGCAAGAAATTCAAGGTGCT
GGGCAACACCGACCGGCACAGCATCAAGAAGAACCTGATCGGAGCCCTGCTGTTCGACAGCGGCGAAACA
GCCGAGGCCACCCGGCTGAAGAGAACCGCCAGAAGAAGATACACCAGACGGAAGAACCGGATCTGCTATC
TGCAAGAGATCTTCAGCAACGAGATGGCCAAGGTGGACGACAGCTTCTTCCACAGACTGGAAGAGTCCTT
CCTGGTGGAAGAGGATAAGAAGCACGAGCGGCACCCCATCTTCGGCAACATCGTGGACGAGGTGGCCTAC
CACGAGAAGTACCCCACCATCTACCACCTGAGAAAGAAACTGGTGGACAGCACCGACAAGGCCGACCTGC
GGCTGATCTATCTGGCCCTGGCCCACATGATCAAGTTCCGGGGCCACTTCCTGATCGAGGGCGACCTGAA
CCCCGACAACAGCGACGTGGACAAGCTGTTCATCCAGCTGGTGCAGACCTACAACCAGCTGTTCGAGGAA
AACCCCATCAACGCCAGCGGCGTGGACGCCAAGGCCATCCTGTCTGCCAGACTGAGCAAGAGCAGACGGC
TGGAAAATCTGATCGCCCAGCTGCCCGGCGAGAAGAAGAATGGCCTGTTCGGAAACCTGATTGCCCTGAG
CCTGGGCCTGACCCCCAACTTCAAGAGCAACTTCGACCTGGCCGAGGATGCCAAACTGCAGCTGAGCAAG
GACACCTACGACGACGACCTGGACAACCTGCTGGCCCAGATCGGCGACCAGTACGCCGACCTGTTTCTGG
CCGCCAAGAACCTGTCCGACGCCATCCTGCTGAGCGACATCCTGAGAGTGAACACCGAGATCACCAAGGC
CCCCCTGAGCGCCTCTATGATCAAGAGATACGACGAGCACCACCAGGACCTGACCCTGCTGAAAGCTCTC
GTGCGGCAGCAGCTGCCTGAGAAGTACAAAGAGATTTTCTTCGACCAGAGCAAGAACGGCTACGCCGGCT
ACATTGACGGCGGAGCCAGCCAGGAAGAGTTCTACAAGTTCATCAAGCCCATCCTGGAAAAGATGGACGG
CACCGAGGAACTGCTCGTGAAGCTGAACAGAGAGGACCTGCTGCGGAAGCAGCGGACCTTCGACAACGGC
AGCATCCCCCACCAGATCCACCTGGGAGAGCTGCACGCCATTCTGCGGCGGCAGGAAGATTTTTACCCAT
TCCTGAAGGACAACCGGGAAAAGATCGAGAAGATCCTGACCTTCCGCATCCCCTACTACGTGGGCCCTCT
GGCCAGGGGAAACAGCAGATTCGCCTGGATGACCAGAAAGAGCGAGGAAACCATCACCCCCTGGAACTTC
GAGGAAGTGGTGGACAAGGGCGCTTCCGCCCAGAGCTTCATCGAGCGGATGACCAACTTCGATAAGAACC
TGCCCAACGAGAAGGTGCTGCCCAAGCACAGCCTGCTGTACGAGTACTTCACCGTGTATAACGAGCTGAC
CAAAGTGAAATACGTGACCGAGGGAATGAGAAAGCCCGCCTTCCTGAGCGGCGAGCAGAAAAAGGCCATC
GTGGACCTGCTGTTCAAGACCAACCGGAAAGTGACCGTGAAGCAGCTGAAAGAGGACTACTTCAAGAAAA
TCGAGTGCTTCGACTCCGTGGAAATCTCCGGCGTGGAAGATCGGTTCAACGCCTCCCTGGGCACATACCA
CGATCTGCTGAAAATTATCAAGGACAAGGACTTCCTGGACAATGAGGAAAACGAGGACATTCTGGAAGAT
ATCGTGCTGACCCTGACACTGTTTGAGGACAGAGAGATGATCGAGGAACGGCTGAAAACCTATGCCCACC
TGTTCGACGACAAAGTGATGAAGCAGCTGAAGCGGCGGAGATACACCGGCTGGGGCAGGCTGAGCCGGAA
GCTGATCAACGGCATCCGGGACAAGCAGTCCGGCAAGACAATCCTGGATTTCCTGAAGTCCGACGGCTTC
GCCAACAGAAACTTCATGCAGCTGATCCACGACGACAGCCTGACCTTTAAAGAGGACATCCAGAAAGCCC
AGGTGTCCGGCCAGGGCGATAGCCTGCACGAGCACATTGCCAATCTGGCCGGCAGCCCCGCCATTAAGAA
GGGCATCCTGCAGACAGTGAAGGTGGTGGACGAGCTCGTGAAAGTGATGGGCCGGCACAAGCCCGAGAAC
ATCGTGATCGAAATGGCCAGAGAGAACCAGACCACCCAGAAGGGACAGAAGAACAGCCGCGAGAGAATGA
AGCGGATCGAAGAGGGCATCAAAGAGCTGGGCAGCCAGATCCTGAAAGAACACCCCGTGGAAAACACCCA
GCTGCAGAACGAGAAGCTGTACCTGTACTACCTGCAGAATGGGCGGGATATGTACGTGGACCAGGAACTG
GACATCAACCGGCTGTCCGACTACGATGTGGACCATATCGTGCCTCAGAGCTTTCTGAAGGACGACTCCA
TCGACAACAAGGTGCTGACCAGAAGCGACAAGAACCGGGGCAAGAGCGACAACGTGCCCTCCGAAGAGGT
CGTGAAGAAGATGAAGAACTACTGGCGGCAGCTGCTGAACGCCAAGCTGATTACCCAGAGAAAGTTCGAC
AATCTGACCAAGGCCGAGAGAGGCGGCCTGAGCGAACTGGATAAGGCCGGCTTCATCAAGAGACAGCTGG
TGGAAACCCGGCAGATCACAAAGCACGTGGCACAGATCCTGGACTCCCGGATGAACACTAAGTACGACGA
GAATGACAAGCTGATCCGGGAAGTGAAAGTGATCACCCTGAAGTCCAAGCTGGTGTCCGATTTCCGGAAG
GATTTCCAGTTTTACAAAGTGCGCGAGATCAACAACTACCACCACGCCCACGACGCCTACCTGAACGCCG
TCGTGGGAACCGCCCTGATCAAAAAGTACCCTAAGCTGGAAAGCGAGTTCGTGTACGGCGACTACAAGGT
GTACGACGTGCGGAAGATGATCGCCAAGAGCGAGCAGGAAATCGGCAAGGCTACCGCCAAGTACTTCTTC
TACAGCAACATCATGAACTTTTTCAAGACCGAGATTACCCTGGCCAACGGCGAGATCCGGAAGCGGCCTC
TGATCGAGACAAACGGCGAAACCGGGGAGATCGTGTGGGATAAGGGCCGGGATTTTGCCACCGTGCGGAA
AGTGCTGAGCATGCCCCAAGTGAATATCGTGAAAAAGACCGAGGTGCAGACAGGCGGCTTCAGCAAAGAG
TCTATCCTGCCCAAGAGGAACAGCGATAAGCTGATCGCCAGAAAGAAGGACTGGGACCCTAAGAAGTACG
GCGGCTTCGACAGCCCCACCGTGGCCTATTCTGTGCTGGTGGTGGCCAAAGTGGAAAAGGGCAAGTCCAA
GAAACTGAAGAGTGTGAAAGAGCTGCTGGGGATCACCATCATGGAAAGAAGCAGCTTCGAGAAGAATCCC
ATCGACTTTCTGGAAGCCAAGGGCTACAAAGAAGTGAAAAAGGACCTGATCATCAAGCTGCCTAAGTACT
CCCTGTTCGAGCTGGAAAACGGCCGGAAGAGAATGCTGGCCTCTGCCGGCGAACTGCAGAAGGGAAACGA
ACTGGCCCTGCCCTCCAAATATGTGAACTTCCTGTACCTGGCCAGCCACTATGAGAAGCTGAAGGGCTCC
CCCGAGGATAATGAGCAGAAACAGCTGTTTGTGGAACAGCACAAGCACTACCTGGACGAGATCATCGAGC
AGATCAGCGAGTTCTCCAAGAGAGTGATCCTGGCCGACGCTAATCTGGACAAAGTGCTGTCCGCCTACAA
CAAGCACCGGGATAAGCCCATCAGAGAGCAGGCCGAGAATATCATCCACCTGTTTACCCTGACCAATCTG
GGAGCCCCTGCCGCCTTCAAGTACTTTGACACCACCATCGACCGGAAGAGGTACACCAGCACCAAAGAGG
TGCTGGACGCCACCCTGATCCACCAGAGCATCACCGGCCTGTACGAGACACGGATCGACCTGTCTCAGCT
GGGAGGCGACAAAAGGCCGGCGGCCACGAAAAAGGCCGGCCAGGCAAAAAAGAAAAAGGGCAGTGGAGAG
GGCAGAGGAAGTCTGCTAACATGCGGTGACGTCGAGGAGAATCCTGGCCCAGTGTCCAAGGGCGAGGAAC
TGATCAAAGAAAACATGCGGATGAAGGTCGTGATGGAAGGCAGCGTGAACGGCCACCAGTTCAAGTGTAC
AGGCGAGGGCGAGGGCAACCCCTACATGGGCACCCAGACCATGAGAATCAAAGTGATCGAGGGCGGACCC
CTGCCCTTCGCCTTCGATATCCTGGCCACCAGCTTTATGTACGGCAGCAGAACCTTCATCAAGTACCCCA
AGGGCATCCCCGATTTCTTCAAGCAGAGCTTCCCCGAGGGCTTCACCTGGGAGAGAGTGACCAGATACGA
GGACGGCGGCGTCGTGACCGTGATGCAGGACACCTCTCTGGAAGATGGCTGCCTGGTGTACCACGTGCAA
GTGCGGGGCGTGAACTTCCCCTCTAACGGCCCTGTGATGCAGAAAAAGACCAAGGGCTGGGAGCCCAACA
CCGAGATGATGTACCCTGCCGACGGCGGCCTGAGAGGCTACACACACATGGCCCTGAAGGTGGACGGCGG
AGGCCACCTGAGCTGTAGCTTCGTGACCACCTACAGATCCAAGAAAACCGTGGGCAACATCAAGATGCCC
GGCATCCACGCCGTGGACCACAGACTGGAAAGGCTGGAAGAGTCCGACAACGAGATGTTCGTGGTGCAGC
GCGAGCACGCTGTGGCCAAGTTTGCTGGACTGGGCGGAGGCATGGACGAGCTGTACAAGTGAGAATTCCT
AGAGCTCGCTGATCAGCCTCGACTGTGCCTTCTAGTTGCCAGCCATCTGTTGTTTGCCCCTCCCCCGTGC
CTTCCTTGACCCTGGAAGGTGCCACTCCCACTGTCCTTTCCTAATAAAATGAGGAAATTGCATCGCATTG
TCTGAGTAGGTGTCATTCTATTCTGGGGGGTGGGGTGGGGCAGGACAGCAAGGGGGAGGATTGGGAAGAG
AATAGCAGGCATGCTGGGGAGCGGCCGCAGGAACCCCTAGTGATGGAGTTGGCCACTCCCTCTCTGCGCG
CTCGCTCGCTCACTGAGGCCGGGCGACCAAAGGTCGCCCGACGCCCGGGCTTTGCCCGGGCGGCCTCAGT
GAGCGAGCGAGCGCGCAGCTGCCTGCAGGGGCGCCTGATGCGGTATTTTCTCCTTACGCATCTGTGCGGT
ATTTCACACCGCATA
[95 nt withheld, positions 6736-6830]
T
[46 nt withheld, positions 6832-6877]
C
[141 nt withheld, positions 6879-7019]
CCTTTGACGTTGGAGTCCACGTTCTTT
[37 nt withheld, positions 7047-7083]
ACTCTATCTCGGGCTATTCTTTTGATTTATAAGGGATTTTGCCGATTTCGGTCTATTGGTTAAAAAATGA
GCTGATTTAACAAAAATTTAACGCGAATTTTAACAAAATATTAACGTTTACAATTTTATGGTGCACTCTC
AGTACAATCTGCTCTGATGCCGCATAGTTAAGCCAGCCCCGACACCCGCCAACACCCGCTGACGCGCCCT
GACGGGCTTGTCTGCTCCCGGCATCCGCTTACAGACAAGCTGTGACCGTCTCCGGGAGCTGCATGTGTCA
GAGGTTTTCACCGTCATCACCGAAACGCGCGAGACGAAAGGGCCTCGTGATACGCCTATTTTTATAGGTT
AATGTCATGATAATAATGGTTTCTTAGACGTCAGGTGGCACTTTTCGGGGAAATGTGCGCGGAACCCCTA
TTTGTTTATTTTTCTAAATACATTCAAATATGTATCCGCTCATGAGACAATAACCCTGATAAATGCTTCA
ATAATATTGAAAAAGGAAGAGTATGAGTATTCAACATTTCCGTGTCGCCCTTATTCCCTTTTTTGCGGCA
TTTTGCCTTCCTGTTTTTGCTCACCCAGAAACGCTGGTGAAAGTAAAAGATGCTGAAGATCAGTTGGGTG
CACGAGTGGGTTACATCGAACTGGATCTCAACAGCGGTAAGATCCTTGAGAGTTTTCGCCCCGAAGAACG
TTTTCCAATGATGAGCACTTTTAAAGTTCTGCTATGTGGCGCGGTATTATCCCGTATTGACGCCGGGCAA
GAGCAACTCGGTCGCCGCATACACTATTCTCAGAATGACTTGGTTGAGTACTCACCAGTCACAGAAAAGC
ATCTTACGGATGGCATGACAGTAAGAGAATTATGCAGTGCTGCCATAACCATGAGTGATAACACTGCGGC
CAACTTACTTCTGACAACGATCGGAGGACCGAAGGAGCTAACCGCTTTTTTGCACAACATGGGGGATCAT
GTAACTCGCCTTGATCGTTGGGAACCGGAGCTGAATGAAGCCATACCAAACGACGAGCGTGACACCACGA
TGCCTGTAGCAATGGCAACAACGTTGCGCAAACTATTAACTGGCGAACTACTTACTCTAGCTTCCCGGCA
ACAATTAATAGACTGGATGGAGGCGGATAAAGTTGCAGGACCACTTCTGCGCTCGGCCCTTCCGGCTGGC
TGGTTTATTGCTGATAAATCTGGAGCCGGTGAGCGTGGAAGCCGCGGTATCATTGCAGCACTGGGGCCAG
ATGGTAAGCCCTCCCGTATCGTAGTTATCTACACGACGGGGAGTCAGGCAACTATGGATGAACGAAATAG
ACAGATCGCTGAGATAGGTGCCTCACTGATTAAGCATTGGTAACTGTCAGACCAAGTTTACTCATATATA
CTTTAGATTGATTTAAAACTTCATTTTTAATTTAAAAGGATCTAGGTGAAGATCCTTTTTGATAATCTCA
TGACCAAAATCCCTTAACGTGAGTTTTCGTTCCACTGAGCGTCAGACCCCGTAGAAAAGATCAAAGGATC
TTCTTGAGATCCTTTTTTTCTGCGCGTAATCTGCTGCTTGCAAACAAAAAAACCACCGCTACCAGCGGTG
GTTTGTTTGCCGGATCAAGAGCTACCAACTCTTTTTCCGAAGGTAACTGGCTTCAGCAGAGCGCAGATAC
CAAATACTGTTCTTCTAGTGTAGCCGTAGTTAGGCCACCACTTCAAGAACTCTGTAGCACCGCCTACATA
CCTCGCTCTGCTAATCCTGTTACCAGTGGCTGCTGCCAGTGGCGATAAGTCGTGTCTTACCGGGTTGGAC
TCAAGACGATAGTTACCGGATAAGGCGCAGCGGTCGGGCTGAACGGGGGGTTCGTGCACACAGCCCAGCT
TGGAGCGAACGACCTACACCGAACTGAGATACCTACAGCGTGAGCTATGAGAAAGCGCCACGCTTCCCGA
AGGGAGAAAGGCGGACAGGTATCCGGTAAGCGGCAGGGTCGGAACAGGAGAGCGCACGAGGGAGCTTCCA
GGGGGAAACGCCTGGTATCTTTATAGTCCTGTCGGGTTTCGCCACCTCTGACTTGAGCGTCGATTTTTGT
GATGCTCGTCAGGGGGGCGGAGCCTATGGAAAAACGCCAGCAACGCGGCCTTTTTACGGTTCCTGGCCTT
TTGCTGGCCTTTTGCTCACATGT
